>Addgene plasmid #47301 | TAL3582 | depositor partial sequence | sequence record 67388 | Insert sequence
ATGGACTACAAAGACCATGACGGTGATTATAAAGATCATGACATCGATTACAAGGATGACGATGACAAGA
TGGCCCCCAAGAAGAAGAGGAAGGTGGGCATTCACCGCGGGGTACCTATGGTGGACTTGAGGACACTCGG
TTATTCGCAACAGCAACAGGAGAAAATCAAGCCTAAGGTCAGGAGCACCGTCGCGCAACACCACGAGGCG
CTTGTGGGGCATGGCTTCACTCATGCGCATATTGTCGCGCTTTCACAGCACCCTGCGGCGCTTGGGACGG
TGGCTGTCAAATACCAAGATATGATTGCGGCCCTGCCCGAAGCCACGCACGAGGCAATTGTAGGGGTCGG
TAAACAGTGGTCGGGAGCGCGAGCACTTGAGGCGCTGCTGACTGTGGCGGGTGAGCTTAGGGGGCCTCCG
CTCCAGCTCGACACCGGGCAGCTGCTGAAGATCGCGAAGAGAGGGGGAGTAACAGCGGTAGAGGCAGTGC
ACGCCTGGCGCAATGCGCTCACCGGGGCCCCCTTGAACCTGACCCCAGACCAGGTAGTCGCAATCGCGTC
ACATGACGGGGGAAAGCAAGCCCTGGAAACCGTGCAAAGGTTGTTGCCGGTCCTTTGTCAAGACCACGGC
CTTACACCGGAGCAAGTCGTGGCCATTGCATCCCACGACGGTGGCAAACAGGCTCTTGAGACGGTTCAGA
GACTTCTCCCAGTTCTCTGTCAAGCCCACGGGCTGACTCCCGATCAAGTTGTAGCGATTGCGTCCAACGG
TGGAGGGAAACAAGCATTGGAGACTGTCCAACGGCTCCTTCCCGTGTTGTGTCAAGCCCACGGTTTGACG
CCTGCACAAGTGGTCGCCATCGCCTCCAATATTGGCGGTAAGCAGGCGCTGGAAACAGTACAGCGCCTGC
TGCCTGTACTGTGCCAGGATCATGGACTGACCCCAGACCAGGTAGTCGCAATCGCGTCAAACGGAGGGGG
AAAGCAAGCCCTGGAAACCGTGCAAAGGTTGTTGCCGGTCCTTTGTCAAGACCACGGCCTTACACCGGAG
CAAGTCGTGGCCATTGCAAATAATAACGGTGGCAAACAGGCTCTTGAGACGGTTCAGAGACTTCTCCCAG
TTCTCTGTCAAGCCCACGGGCTGACTCCCGATCAAGTTGTAGCGATTGCGTCGAACATTGGAGGGAAACA
AGCATTGGAGACTGTCCAACGGCTCCTTCCCGTGTTGTGTCAAGCCCACGGTTTGACGCCTGCACAAGTG
GTCGCCATCGCCAACAACAACGGCGGTAAGCAGGCGCTGGAAACAGTACAGCGCCTGCTGCCTGTACTGT
GCCAGGATCATGGACTGACCCCAGACCAGGTAGTCGCAATCGCGTCAAACGGAGGGGGAAAGCAAGCCCT
GGAAACCGTGCAAAGGTTGTTGCCGGTCCTTTGTCAAGACCACGGCCTTACACCGGAGCAAGTCGTGGCC
ATTGCAAATAATAACGGTGGCAAACAGGCTCTTGAGACGGTTCAGAGACTTCTCCCAGTTCTCTGTCAAG
CCCACGGGCTGACTCCCGATCAAGTTGTAGCGATTGCGAATAACAATGGAGGGAAACAAGCATTGGAGAC
TGTCCAACGGCTCCTTCCCGTGTTGTGTCAAGCCCACGGTTTGACGCCTGCACAAGTGGTCGCCATCGCC
TCGAATGGCGGCGGTAAGCAGGCGCTGGAAACAGTACAGCGCCTGCTGCCTGTACTGTGCCAGGATCATG
GACTGACCCCAGACCAGGTAGTCGCAATCGCGTCGAACATTGGGGGAAAGCAAGCCCTGGAAACCGTGCA
AAGGTTGTTGCCGGTCCTTTGTCAAGACCACGGCCTTACACCGGAGCAAGTCGTGGCCATTGCATCCCAC
GACGGTGGCAAACAGGCTCTTGAGACGGTTCAGAGACTTCTCCCAGTTCTCTGTCAAGCCCACGGGCTGA
CTCCCGATCAAGTTGTAGCGATTGCGTCGAACATTGGAGGGAAACAAGCATTGGAGACTGTCCAACGGCT
CCTTCCCGTGTTGTGTCAAGCCCACGGTTTGACGCCTGCACAAGTGGTCGCCATCGCCTCGAATGGCGGC
GGTAAGCAGGCGCTGGAAACAGTACAGCGCCTGCTGCCTGTACTGTGCCAGGATCATGGACTGACACCCG
AACAGGTGGTCGCCATTGCTTCTAATGGGGGAGGACGGCCAGCCTTGGAG
