>Addgene plasmid #47301 | TAL3582 | addgene partial sequence | sequence record 69119 | JDS-TALEN-F 5'-TAGGGGTCGGTAAACAGTGG-3'
ACTGTGGCGGGTGAGCTTAGGGGGCCTCCGCTCCAGCTCGACACCGGGCAGCTGCTGAAGATCGCGAAGA
GAGGGGGAGTAACAGCGGTAGAGGCAGTGCACGCCTGGCGCAATGCGCTCACCGGGGCCCCCTTGAACCT
GACCCCAGACCAGGTAGTCGCAATCGCGTCACATGACGGGGGAAAGCAAGCCCTGGAAACCGTGCAAAGG
TTGTTGCCGGTCCTTTGTCAAGACCACGGCCTTACACCGGAGCAAGTCGTGGCCATTGCATCCCACGACG
GTGGCAAACAGGCTCTTGAGACGGTTCAGAGACTTCTCCCAGTTCTCTGTCAAGCCCACGGGCTGACTCC
CGATCAAGTTGTAGCGATTGCGTCCAACGGTGGAGGGAAACAAGCATTGGAGACTGTCCAACGGCTCCTT
CCCGTGTTGTGTCAAGCCCACGGTTTGACGCCTGCACAAGTGGTCGCCATCGCCTCCAATATTGGCGGTA
AGCAGGCGCTGGAAACAGTACAGCGCCTGCTGCCTGTACTGTGCCAGGATCATGGACTGACCCCAGACCA
GGTAGTCGCAATCGCGTCAAACGGAGGGGGAAAGCAAGCCCTGGAAACCGTGCAAAGGTTGTTGCCGGTC
CTTTGTCAAGACCACGGCCTTACACCGGAGCAAGTCGTGGCCATTGCAAATAATAACGGTGGCAAACAGG
CTCTTGAGACGGTTCAGAGACTTCTCCCAGTTCTCTGTCAAGCCCACGGGCTGACTCCCGATCAAGTTGT
AGCGATTGCGTCGAACATTGGAGGGAAACAAGCATTGGAGACTGTCCAACGGCTCCTTCCCGTGTTGTGT
CAAGCCCACGGTTTGACGCCTGCACAAGTGGTCGCCATCGCCAACAA
