[The description below was written by a language model from this plasmid's Addgene catalogue record.]
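Description:
TAL3582 is a TALEN expression plasmid encoding the left-hand monomer of a nuclease pair directed against the zebrafish trappc11 gene (listed in Entrez as foigr). It is built on the JDS78 backbone, a roughly 6.4 kb vector classed as mammalian expression with a T7 promoter. It is maintained in E. coli as a high-copy plasmid under ampicillin selection. The record gives no feature table, so the origin of replication and other backbone elements are not itemised.

The roughly 1.4 kb insert is an engineered array of TAL effector repeats designed to recognise a specific 18-nucleotide site in trappc11. It was cloned between BsmBI sites that were destroyed during assembly, which places the array in frame with coding sequence supplied by the backbone: an N-terminal 3X Flag tag and a C-terminal wild-type FokI cleavage domain. Although the insert is annotated as zebrafish, that reflects the target locus rather than the origin of the repeat sequence. A CMV promoter drives expression in cultured cells. The T7 designation indicates that the coding region can also be transcribed in vitro to produce mRNA, the usual delivery route for zebrafish embryos.

Because FokI cuts only as a dimer, this construct is meant to be used with a matching right-hand TALEN that binds the opposite strand nearby. The two cleavage domains then meet over the spacer and make a double-strand break, whose error-prone repair yields indel mutations that disrupt the gene. The insert name suggests it belongs to a set of community-requested zebrafish TALENs. The depositor advises verifying the plasmid by diagnostic restriction digest before use.
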