Addgene plasmid #47301: TAL3582
Depositing lab: Keith Joung. Depositing organization: Massachusetts General Hospital. Publication: Targeted gene disruption in somatic zebrafish cells using engineered TALENs. Sander JD, Cade L, Khayter C, Reyon D, Peterson RT, Joung JK, Yeh JR. Nat Biotechnol. 2011 Aug 5;29(8):697-8. doi: 10.1038/nbt.1934. PubMed 21822241.
Backbone
  Vector backbone: JDS78
  Backbone manufacturer: Addgene plasmid #32290
  Backbone size w/o insert (bp): 6447
  Vector type: Mammalian Expression ; T7
Growth in bacteria
  Bacterial resistance: Ampicillin, 100 μg/mL
  Growth temperature: 37°C
  Growth strain: XL1 Blue
  Copy number: High Copy
Gene/Insert
  Gene/Insert name: ZebrafishCommunity-trappc11-left (alt name: trappc11)
  Species: D. rerio (zebrafish)
  Insert size (bp): 1430
  Entrez Gene: foigr (a.k.a. fgr, fb78g05, MGC136723, flj12716l, zgc:63684, wu:fb78g05, zgc:136723)
  Promoter: CMV
  Tag / fusion protein: 3X Flag (N terminal on backbone); WT FOKI (C terminal on backbone)
  Cloning method: Restriction Enzyme; 5′ cloning site BsmBI (destroyed during cloning); 3′ cloning site BsmBI (destroyed during cloning)
  Sequencing primers: 5′ CMV-F; 3′ BGH-rev
Terms and licenses: Academic/Nonprofit Terms; Industry Terms: Not Available to Industry
Depositor comments: Target binding site: TCCTATGAGTGGTACATT It is strongly recommended that users perform a diagnostic digest to verify this plasmid prior to use. For example, a double digest of the plasmid with BamHI and KpnI should result in two bands at 2.3kb and 5.8kb.
How to cite: TAL3582 was a gift from Keith Joung (Addgene plasmid # 47301 ; http://n2t.net/addgene:47301 ; RRID:Addgene_47301)
